>Addgene plasmid #59693 | pGEM-T Dmel Or98b | addgene partial sequence | sequence record 97104 | M13pUC-Fwd 5'-CCCAGTCACGACGTTGTAAAACG-3'
TGTAATACGACTCACTATAGGGCGAATTGGGCCCGACGTCGCATGCTCCCGGCCGCCATGGCCGCGGGAT
TATCATTCACTTGAGGTGTCTTTTTGGACACTTTTATAAACGCTTTACTCACCGTGATGAGCGTCTCCCG
ATTGGCCTCGAAGAAGTAACCATCGATGGGACATCCCAAACTCGATCGCATCATGGCAATTTTTAAGGAG
CTTACAAGCTGCAGGTTTTCCTGCAGCAGATGGGGCCAGCTGGACTCGTAGATGGCCTGGCCAAATAGCT
GACACTCCGAATGGATGCTCGATCCGCAGAAGCAGTATATGGACACCTGGCCAACAACTGCTGCCGTAAA
TGCGGCATAGAAGAGTAACGCTGGCTGCAGGATATTGGCAGACAGTTGGTAGCACAGGACACACAAGTGC
AGTGAGGCTGCCACAAACTGGGCAAAGATGAGCGGTCTGAAATATTCGTTTAAGAAATGGCCCAGGTTCA
AACACAACGCATATAGTTGAAACACGTGCTTTAAGTTCTCATGAGTCTCTTTGGTATTTCTGCCCTCAAA
GTGCATCATTTTGTGCCTGGCAATCTGGAATAGGGCACAGAGATTATGGCTCAGAGAACAGAACAGTGTG
TCCACACAAACGGTGGGCAGTGCCACGCCCAATGCAGCACACACATTCCAGAAATAGGAAATGATGTAGT
TGGACAGCTTCATATTGTCCCAATAGATAGCTTACCCGTTTGCAAAACACAATAGAACTGCCCTATTAGG
AACTTGAAGTCCTTGTAAAGCCAAAGGAGAAGCCCGATTTTGCACAGGGCCAGCAAATCCACGAGAACCG
AGCAGAGTGAGTCGGTTAATTGCTCCACATTTTGGACGTTTTGCAGGCCAAACGCAATGGTCAGGGGCAT
GAAACTGGCCACCGAGAGAATGCAGCAGATGCTGCGCCAAGGATATCGATGGCCAACATCCTGCTCGTGC
AACAATTCGAGTCCGAGAAGGCGAAATAAAGCGGACTGCAGTCGGAGGAACTTGTCCGTCAGCATAATCA
CTAGTGCGGCCGCCTGCA
