>Addgene plasmid #59693 | pGEM-T Dmel Or98b | addgene partial sequence | sequence record 97105 | M13pUC-Rev 5'-AGCGGATAACAATTTCACACAGG-3'
TGACCATGATTACGCCAAGCTATTTAGGTGACACTATAGAATACTCAAGCTATGCATCCAACGCGTTGGG
AGCTCTCCCATATGGTCGACCTGCAGGCGGCCGCACTAGTGATTATGCTGACGGACAAGTTCCTCCGACT
GCAGTCCGCTTTATTTCGCCTTCTCGGACTCGAATTGTTGCACGAGCAGGATGTTGGCCATCGATATCCT
TGGCGCAGCATCTGCTGCATTCTCTCGGTGGCCAGTTTCATGCCCCTGACCATTGCGTTTGGCCTGCAAA
ACGTCCAAAATGTGGAGCAATTAACCGACTCACTCTGCTCGGTTCTCGTGGATTTGCTGGCCCTGTGCAA
AATCGGGCTTCTCCTTTGGCTTTACAAGGACTTCAAGTTCCTAATAGGGCAGTTCTATTGTGTTTTGCAA
ACGGGTAAGCTATCTATTGGGACAATATGAAGCTGTCCAACTACATCATTTCCTATTTCTGGAATGTGTG
TGCTGCATTGGGCGTGGCACTGCCCACCGTTTGTGTGGACACACTGTTCTGTTCTCTGAGCCATAATCTC
TGTGCCCTATTCCAGATTGCCAGGCACAAAATGATGCACTTTGAGGGCAGAAATACCAAAGAGACTCATG
AGAACTTAAAGCACGTGTTTCAACTATATGCGTTGTGTTTGAACCTGGGCCATTTCTTAAACGAATATTT
CAGACCGCTCATCTTTGCCCAGTTTGTGGCAGCCTCACTGCACTTGTGTGTCCTGTGCTACCAACTGTCT
GCCAATATCCTGCAGCCAGCGTTACTCTTCTATGCCGCATTTACGGCAGCAGTTGTTGGCCAGGTGTCCA
TATACTGCTTCTGCGGATCGAGCATCCATTCGGAGTGTCAGCTATTTGGCCAGGCCATCTACGAGTCCAG
CTGGCCCCATCTGCTGCAGGAAAACCTGCAGCTTGTAAGCTCCTTAAAAATTGCCATGATGCGATCGAGT
TT
