[The description below was written by a language model from this plasmid's Addgene catalogue record.]
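Description:
pGEM-T Dmel Or98b is a small bacterial cloning plasmid built on the commercial pGEM-T backbone (about 3 kb), carrying an approximately 1 kb fragment of the Drosophila melanogaster odorant receptor gene Or98b (CG1867). The insert was amplified from genomic DNA rather than cDNA, so it may include intronic sequence, although the record does not define the exact boundaries of the fragment, its orientation, or the cloning method used. The plasmid is maintained at high copy number in standard E. coli cloning strains and is selected with ampicillin. The insert can be sequenced from both sides with the standard M13 forward and reverse primers that flank the cloning site.

Although catalogued as a bacterial expression vector, the stated purpose is to serve as a probe template for detecting Or98b expression, not to produce the receptor protein. pGEM-T is a T-overhang vector designed for direct ligation of PCR products, and in its standard form the cloning site is flanked by opposing T7 and SP6 phage RNA polymerase promoters. This allows labelled sense or antisense RNA to be transcribed in vitro from linearised plasmid. No feature table accompanies this record, so these elements are inferred from the named backbone rather than confirmed for this clone. Riboprobes of this kind are typically used for RNA in situ hybridisation. This fits the construct's origin in work mapping the spatial distribution of olfactory receptor gene expression among sensory neurons of the fly antenna.
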