Addgene plasmid #59693: pGEM-T Dmel Or98b
Purpose: Probe for Drosophila melanogaster Or98b expression
Depositing lab: Richard Axel & Leslie Vosshall. Depositing organization: Columbia University. Publication: A spatial map of olfactory receptor expression in the Drosophila antenna. Vosshall LB, Amrein H, Morozov PS, Rzhetsky A, Axel R. Cell. 1999 Mar 5;96(5):725-36. 10.1016/S0092-8674(00)80582-6 PubMed 10089887.
Backbone
  Vector backbone: pGEM-T
  Backbone manufacturer: Promega
  Backbone size w/o insert (bp): 3000
  Vector type: Bacterial Expression
Growth in bacteria
  Bacterial resistance: Ampicillin, 100 μg/mL
  Growth temperature: 37°C
  Growth strain: DH5alpha
  Copy number: High Copy
Gene/Insert
  Gene/Insert name: Or98b
  Species: D. melanogaster (fly)
  Insert size (bp): 1000
  Entrez Gene: Or98b (a.k.a. Dmel_CG1867, 98C.1, 98b, CG1867, DOR121, Dmel\CG1867, Or98bP)
  Cloning method: Unknown
  Sequencing primers: 5′ M13-F20; 3′ M13-Rev
Terms and licenses: Academic/Nonprofit Terms; Industry Terms: Not Available to Industry
Depositor comments: source: Genomic DNA
How to cite: pGEM-T Dmel Or98b was a gift from Richard Axel & Leslie Vosshall (Addgene plasmid # 59693 ; http://n2t.net/addgene:59693 ; RRID:Addgene_59693)
